Addgene plasmid #190163: pAAV/mIba1.GFP.WPRE.miR-9.T.miR-129-2-3p.T.SV40pA
Purpose: Microglia-targeted transgene expression.
Depositing lab: Hirokazu Hirai. Depositing organization: Gunma University. Publication: Development of microglia-targeting adeno-associated viral vectors as tools to study microglial behavior in vivo. Okada Y, Hosoi N, Matsuzaki Y, Fukai Y, Hiraga A, Nakai J, Nitta K, Shinohara Y, Konno A, Hirai H. Commun Biol. 2022 Nov 11;5(1):1224. doi: 10.1038/s42003-022-04200-3. PubMed 36369525.
Backbone
  Vector backbone: pAAV
  Vector type: AAV
Growth in bacteria
  Bacterial resistance: Ampicillin, 100 μg/mL
  Growth temperature: 37°C
  Growth strain: NEB Stable
  Copy number: Low Copy
Gene/Insert 1
  Gene/Insert name: mIba1 promoter, 1.7-kb, microglia-specific promoter
  Insert size (bp): 1678
Gene/Insert 2
  Gene/Insert name: miR-9-Tx4, 4 repeated miRNA target sites for miR-9
  Insert size (bp): 102
Gene/Insert 3
  Gene/Insert name: miR-129-2-3p-Tx4, 4 repeated miRNA target sites for miR-129-2-3p
  Insert size (bp): 102
Terms and licenses: Academic/Nonprofit Terms; Industry Terms: Not Available to Industry
Depositor comments: This plasmid concerns patent WO2021177116 - MICROGLIAL SELECTIVE GENE EXPRESSION VECTOR. https://patentscope2.wipo.int/search/en/detail.jsf?docId=WO2021177116 The depositor has independently confirmed that this plasmid can be packaged despite deletions in ITRs.
How to cite: pAAV/mIba1.GFP.WPRE.miR-9.T.miR-129-2-3p.T.SV40pA was a gift from Hirokazu Hirai (Addgene plasmid # 190163 ; http://n2t.net/addgene:190163 ; RRID:Addgene_190163)
