[The description below was written by a language model from this plasmid's Addgene catalogue record and pLannotate feature annotations shown in this document.]
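Description:
pAAV/mIba1.GFP.WPRE.miR-9.T.miR-129-2-3p.T.SV40pA is an AAV transfer plasmid built on a pAAV backbone for microglia-targeted transgene expression after packaging into recombinant adeno-associated virus. In bacteria it is selected with ampicillin through the AmpR (β-lactamase) gene and its promoter. It replicates from a ColE1/pUC-type origin, although the catalogue lists it as low copy, and the backbone also carries an f1 phage origin. The remaining backbone annotations (lacI, lacZα, rop, bom, M13 gene fragments) are short remnants with no evident functional role.

The expression cassette sits between AAV2 inverted terminal repeats, which serve as the signals for replication and packaging of the vector genome. A 1.7-kb mouse Iba1 promoter, described as microglia-specific, drives EGFP. This promoter is not annotated in the feature tables but corresponds to the unannotated stretch upstream of the EGFP coding sequence; the tiny hGH poly(A) hit inside that stretch is probably a spurious match. Downstream of EGFP lies a WPRE, which enhances transcript stability and expression. It is followed by four tandem target sites for miR-9 and four for miR-129-2-3p (102 bp each, also unannotated, presumably in the gap between the WPRE and the polyadenylation signal), and then the SV40 poly(A) signal. Target sites of this kind act as a de-targeting device: in cells expressing the matching microRNAs the transcript is silenced, so leaky expression outside microglia is suppressed and promoter specificity is sharpened.

Both sequence records show the ITRs only as fragments, and the depositor notes that the ITRs contain deletions but that the plasmid can still be packaged. The two records differ in length (7,366 versus 7,797 nt), though they share the same core features.
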