Features (pLannotate 1.2.2; 17 found; start..end, strand, type, name):
      1..589     +  rep_origin     ori: high-copy-number ColE1/pMB1/pBR322/pUC origin of replication
    772..828     +  CDS            lacI (fragment): lac repressor; lacI; The lac repressor binds to the lac operator to inhibit transcription in E. coli. This inhibition can be relieved by adding lactose or isopropyl-β-D-thiogalactopyranoside (IPTG).
    826..853     +  repeat_region  AAV2 ITR (fragment): inverted terminal repeat of adeno-associated virus serotype 2 inverted
    871..933     -  repeat_region  AAV2 ITR (fragment): inverted terminal repeat of adeno-associated virus serotype 2 inverted
   2368..2384    -  polyA_signal   hGH poly(A) signal (fragment): human growth hormone polyadenylation signal
   2684..3403    +  CDS            EGFP: the original enhanced GFP (Yang et al., 1996) mammalian codon-optimized
   3419..4007    +  misc_feature   WPRE: woodchuck hepatitis virus posttranscriptional regulatory element
   4266..4395    +  polyA_signal   SV40 poly(A) signal: SV40 polyadenylation signal
   4471..4603    +  repeat_region  AAV2 ITR (fragment): inverted terminal repeat of adeno-associated virus serotype 2 inverted
   4598..4667    +  CDS            lacZα (fragment): LacZα fragment of β-galactosidase; lacZ fragment
   4678..4983    +  CDS            M13 gene IV (fragment) (sequence partly withheld): pIV; IV; phage assembly
   4971..5399    +  rep_origin     f1 ori (sequence partly withheld): f1 bacteriophage origin of replication; arrow indicates direction of (+) strand synthesis
   5489..5892    +  CDS            M13 gene II (fragment) (sequence partly withheld): pII; II; replication
   5900..5999    -  misc_feature   bom (fragment): basis of mobility region from pBR322
   6101..6136    -  CDS            rop (fragment): Rop protein, which maintains plasmids at low copy number; rop
   6231..6335    +  promoter       AmpR promoter: bla
   6336..7196    +  CDS            AmpR: β-lactamase; bla; confers resistance to ampicillin, carbenicillin, and related antibiotics
>Addgene plasmid #190163 | pAAV/mIba1.GFP.WPRE.miR-9.T.miR-129-2-3p.T.SV40pA | addgene full sequence | sequence record 496013 | Addgene Long Read Sequencing Result
TTGAGATCCTTTTTTTCTGCGCGTAATCTGCTGCTTGCAAACAAAAAAACCACCGCTACCAGCGGTGGTT
TGTTTGCCGGATCAAGAGCTACCAACTCTTTTTCCGAAGGTAACTGGCTTCAGCAGAGCGCAGATACCAA
ATACTGTTCTTCTAGTGTAGCCGTAGTTAGGCCACCACTTCAAGAACTCTGTAGCACCGCCTACATACCT
CGCTCTGCTAATCCTGTTACCAGTGGCTGCTGCCAGTGGCGATAAGTCGTGTCTTACCGGGTTGGACTCA
AGACGATAGTTACCGGATAAGGCGCAGCGGTCGGGCTGAACGGGGGGTTCGTGCACACAGCCCAGCTTGG
AGCGAACGACCTACACCGAACTGAGATACCTACAGCGTGAGCTATGAGAAAGCGCCACGCTTCCCGAAGG
GAGAAAGGCGGACAGGTATCCGGTAAGCGGCAGGGTCGGAACAGGAGAGCGCACGAGGGAGCTTCCAGGG
GGAAACGCCTGGTATCTTTATAGTCCTGTCGGGTTTCGCCACCTCTGACTTGAGCGTCGATTTTTGTGAT
GCTCGTCAGGGGGGCGGAGCCTATGGAAAAACGCCAGCAACGCGGCCTTTTTACGGTTCCTGGCCTTTTG
CTGGCCTTTTGCTCACATGTTCTTTCCTGCGTTATCCCCTGATTCTGTGGATAACCGTATTACCGCCTTT
GAGTGAGCTGATACCGCTCGCCGCAGCCGAACGACCGAGCGCAGCGAGTCAGTGAGCGAGGAAGCGGAAG
AGCGCCCAATACGCAAACCGCCTCTCCCCGCGCGTTGGCCGATTCATTAATGCAGCTGCGCGCTCGCTCG
CTCACTGAGGCCGCCCGGGCAAAGCCCGGGCGGCCTCAGTGAGCGAGCGAGCGCGCAGAGAGGGAGTGGC
CAACTCCATCACTAGGGGTTCCTTGTAGTTAATGATTAACCCGCCATGCTACTTATCTACGTAGCCATGC
TCTAGACTCGAGTACTATAGGATGCATCGTGAAAACCTCGTTTCCACCAGGAACTGAGGTTGCTGCTGGA
GGAAATCTCCCATGAAGAGCTGTTAACTGGGGAACTGGTTGGATCCAGCTCCTACAAGCTCTCCTTTAAT
TTCCATACACATGCCAAGCTGTGAACACCTGCACACACAGTACAAATAAAACAGTAGAAATGAAATGAAA
ATTAAAACAAAAACAGCATACTTTCTCCTTTCTACCCACATATCTCCTGCATCCCTGAGAGCAATTTCTT
GGCCATCTTCCATAATCATGCTATTCAAACCTGCCCTCTAAGTACAGAGCTCTGAATGGAGACCACGGGA
GCAGACTTTTCATCTGTTGGCTCCCTGGGCCTAGCAGTGTACCCTGCAAACAGGAAACCTTCGCTCATCA
TTTATCACATGAATGTGGCTAGAGAACTGTCCCCACCAGACACTGAGAGCCTCTCACAGGGCCAGAGGGT
GGCTGCCTCAAAGGCAGGCGAGAGGCTGCAGTCTTCTGCAGAGTGGACAGATACTGCCTGCCATACAAGG
GGACATAGCCTGGGGCGGGGGGCACAAGGGAAGGGGCCTGAGTGCATTGGAGTCACAGCCCTCCCTCCCC
TGGTGACCCAGTGACTGAGGGGACCAAGGCTATCCCTGGTATGAGGGGAGGGCATTTGCATGAGTTAGAC
CCCTGACAGCCCATGGTGGGGACAGGAAGTAGCTCTGTCTACTGTCTCTTTCAGTCTCACTTTCTGTTCC
TCCAAAGTGTCTCTTCAAACTCTCAAATGACTTTGTAGATTCAGCCTAAGATCTCAAAGCAGGTGAGGCA
GGAGGCTGGCACTCAAGAGCCTGACGAACACAAACCCAAGTCCTTCTGGGACATGTCTCCATGTGTCCCC
AGTGCTCCTCTGTAGCCCCTGAGAGAGGTTTCTTTCCTTTCCAGGGCGCTAGGCTCAGCTCACCCCATTC
CTGGAGCAGCCTGCAGACTTCATCCTCTCTCTTCCATCCCGGGGAAAGTCAGCCAGTCCTCCTCAGCTGC
CTGTCTTAACCTGCATCATGAAGCCTGAGGAGATTTCAAGTAAACCCTCCCAAGCCCCACCTCAGGATCT
GGGGAAAGCCACTGTCTACCGCATCCTTGGTTTGAGACAGGTTCTTACTGTGTTGGCCTGGCTGGGTTCC
AACTCCCAGGATCCTCTAGCCTCAGCCTCTCTTAGGTGCTAGATTGCAGGCCTAGGGTATCACGCTCGGT
CCCTCAGATCCTGGTGCCTTTCCACACCTCCGGGAGCTGATCTAAGTCTTTCTCCCACGTACAGTCTGCT
TCTTTGGAGGAGCTGTGTGGAGCTAGGTGTGTTACAGGGCTGTAGCTCCAGCCATCTGGGAGGCTGAGGC
AGGATGGCTACTTCAATTCTCAAGAGCCTGGATAGGAGACCCTGCCCCCACCCCACCCCCAAAGTAATTT
TTCAGCACATTACTTCTTCATCTCCTCTCTCAACCCGTTCTGCCTTCTCCTGGGGTGCTGGTGTCAGCAG
AAGCTGATGTGGAAGTGATGCCTGGGAGTTAGCAAGGGAATGAGTGGAAAGGGGAAGTGTGAGAACGGTC
CCAGAAGAGACTGGGGAGCTGGTGGAGAGAGGACCCAGCGGACAGACTGCCAGCCTAAGACAACCAGCGT
CTGAGGAGCCACCGGTCGCCACCATGGTGAGCAAGGGCGAGGAGCTGTTCACCGGGGTGGTGCCCATCCT
GGTCGAGCTGGACGGCGACGTAAACGGCCACAAGTTCAGCGTGTCCGGCGAGGGCGAGGGCGATGCCACC
TACGGCAAGCTGACCCTGAAGTTCATCTGCACCACCGGCAAGCTGCCCGTGCCCTGGCCCACCCTCGTGA
CCACCCTGACCTACGGCGTGCAGTGCTTCAGCCGCTACCCCGACCACATGAAGCAGCACGACTTCTTCAA
GTCCGCCATGCCCGAAGGCTACGTCCAGGAGCGCACCATCTTCTTCAAGGACGACGGCAACTACAAGACC
CGCGCCGAGGTGAAGTTCGAGGGCGACACCCTGGTGAACCGCATCGAGCTGAAGGGCATCGACTTCAAGG
AGGACGGCAACATCCTGGGGCACAAGCTGGAGTACAACTACAACAGCCACAACGTCTATATCATGGCCGA
CAAGCAGAAGAACGGCATCAAGGTGAACTTCAAGATCCGCCACAACATCGAGGACGGCAGCGTGCAGCTC
GCCGACCACTACCAGCAGAACACCCCCATCGGCGACGGCCCCGTGCTGCTGCCCGACAACCACTACCTGA
GCACCCAGTCCGCCCTGAGCAAAGACCCCAACGAGAAGCGCGATCACATGGTCCTGCTGGAGTTCGTGAC
CGCCGCCGGGATCACTCTCGGCATGGACGAGCTGTACAAGTAAAGCGGCCGCATCGATAATCAACCTCTG
GATTACAAAATTTGTGAAAGATTGACTGGTATTCTTAACTATGTTGCTCCTTTTACGCTATGTGGATACG
CTGCTTTAATGCCTTTGTATCATGCTATTGCTTCCCGTATGGCTTTCATTTTCTCCTCCTTGTATAAATC
CTGGTTGCTGTCTCTTTATGAGGAGTTGTGGCCCGTTGTCAGGCAACGTGGCGTGGTGTGCACTGTGTTT
GCTGACGCAACCCCCACTGGTTGGGGCATTGCCACCACCTGTCAGCTCCTTTCCGGGACTTTCGCTTTCC
CCCTCCCTATTGCCACGGCGGAACTCATCGCCGCCTGCCTTGCCCGCTGCTGGACAGGGGCTCGGCTGTT
GGGCACTGACAATTCCGTGGTGTTGTCGGGGAAGCTGACGTCCTTTCCATGGCTGCTCGCCTGTGTTGCC
ACCTGGATTCTGCGCGGGACGTCCTTCTGCTACGTCCCTTCGGCCCTCAATCCAGCGGACCTTCCTTCCC
GCGGCCTGCTGCCGGCTCTGCGGCCTCTTCCGCGTCTTCGCCTTCGCCCTCAGACGAGTCGGATCTCCCT
TTGGGCCGCCTCCCCGCATCGATGCCGTATACGGTACCTCATACAGCTAGATAACCAAAGCGATTCATAC
AGCTAGATAACCAAAGCAATTGTCATACAGCTAGATAACCAAAGTCACTCATACAGCTAGATAACCAAAG
GCTAGCATGCTTTTTGGGGTAAGGGCTTCGATATGCTTTTTGGGGTAAGGGCTTCTTAAGATGCTTTTTG
GGGTAAGGGCTTTCACATGCTTTTTGGGGTAAGGGCTTGGATCCTCTAGTAGAGTCGAGGAATTCACTTG
TTTATTGCAGCTTATAATGGTTACAAATAAAGCAATAGCATCACAAATTTCACAAATAAAGCATTTTTTT
CACTGCATTCTAGTTGTGGTTTGTCCAAACTCATCAATGTATCTTATCATGTCTGTCGACCCCCAACGCG
TTGGAGCTCTAGAGCATGGCTACGTAGATAAGTAGCATGGCGGGTTAATCATTAACTACAAGGAACCCCT
AGTGATGGAGTTGGCCACTCCCTCTCTGCGCGCTCGCTCGCTCACTGAGGCCGGGCGACCAAAGGTCGCC
CGACGCCCGGGCTTTGCCCGGGCGGCCTCAGTGAGCGAGCGAGCGCGCAGCTGGCGTAATAGCGAAGAGG
CCCGCACCGATCGCCCTTCCCAACAGTTGCGCAGCCTGAATGGCGAATGGCGATTCC
[38 nt withheld, positions 4678-4715]
C
[378 nt withheld, positions 4717-5094]
C
[91 nt withheld, positions 5096-5186]
A
[49 nt withheld, positions 5188-5236]
CCTTTGACGTTGGAGTCCACGTTCTTT
[37 nt withheld, positions 5264-5300]
ACCCTATCTCGGTCTATTCTTTTGATTTATAAGGGATTTTGCCGATTTCGGCCTATTGGTTAAAAAATGA
GCTGATTTAACAAAAATTTAACGCGAATTTTAACAAAATATTAACGCTTACAATTTAAATATTTGCTTAT
ACAATCT
[100 nt withheld, positions 5448-5547]
CTCAGGCAATGACCTGATAGCCTTTGTAG
[69 nt withheld, positions 5577-5645]
T
[44 nt withheld, positions 5647-5690]
ACCTACACATTACTCA
[44 nt withheld, positions 5707-5750]
TTGCGTTGAAATAAAGGCTTCTCCC
[83 nt withheld, positions 5776-5858]
TTCTTTGCCTTGCCTGTATGATTTATTGGATGTTGGAATCGCCTGATGCGGTATTTTCTCCTTACGCATC
TGTGCGGTATTTCACACCGCATATGGTGCACTCTCAGTACAATCTGCTCTGATGCCGCATAGTTAAGCCA
GCCCCGACACCCGCCAACACCCGCTGACGCGCCCTGACGGGCTTGTCTGCTCCCGGCATCCGCTTACAGA
CAAGCTGTGACCGTCTCCGGGAGCTGCATGTGTCAGAGGTTTTCACCGTCATCACCGAAACGCGCGAGAC
GAAAGGGCCTCGTGATACGCCTATTTTTATAGGTTAATGTCATGATAATAATGGTTTCTTAGACGTCAGG
TGGCACTTTTCGGGGAAATGTGCGCGGAACCCCTATTTGTTTATTTTTCTAAATACATTCAAATATGTAT
CCGCTCATGAGACAATAACCCTGATAAATGCTTCAATAATATTGAAAAAGGAAGAGTATGAGTATTCAAC
ATTTCCGTGTCGCCCTTATTCCCTTTTTTGCGGCATTTTGCCTTCCTGTTTTTGCTCACCCAGAAACGCT
GGTGAAAGTAAAAGATGCTGAAGATCAGTTGGGTGCACGAGTGGGTTACATCGAACTGGATCTCAACAGC
GGTAAGATCCTTGAGAGTTTTCGCCCCGAAGAACGTTTTCCAATGATGAGCACTTTTAAAGTTCTGCTAT
GTGGCGCGGTATTATCCCGTATTGACGCCGGGCAAGAGCAACTCGGTCGCCGCATACACTATTCTCAGAA
TGACTTGGTTGAGTACTCACCAGTCACAGAAAAGCATCTTACGGATGGCATGACAGTAAGAGAATTATGC
AGTGCTGCCATAACCATGAGTGATAACACTGCGGCCAACTTACTTCTGACAACGATCGGAGGACCGAAGG
AGCTAACCGCTTTTTTGCACAACATGGGGGATCATGTAACTCGCCTTGATCGTTGGGAACCGGAGCTGAA
TGAAGCCATACCAAACGACGAGCGTGACACCACGATGCCTGTAGCAATGGCAACAACGTTGCGCAAACTA
TTAACTGGCGAACTACTTACTCTAGCTTCCCGGCAACAATTAATAGACTGGATGGAGGCGGATAAAGTTG
CAGGACCACTTCTGCGCTCGGCCCTTCCGGCTGGCTGGTTTATTGCTGATAAATCTGGAGCCGGTGAGCG
TGGGTCTCGCGGTATCATTGCAGCACTGGGGCCAGATGGTAAGCCCTCCCGTATCGTAGTTATCTACACG
ACGGGGAGTCAGGCAACTATGGATGAACGAAATAGACAGATCGCTGAGATAGGTGCCTCACTGATTAAGC
ATTGGTAACTGTCAGACCAAGTTTACTCATATATACTTTAGATTGATTTAAAACTTCATTTTTAATTTAA
AAGGATCTAGGTGAAGATCCTTTTTGATAATCTCATGACCAAAATCCCTTAACGTGAGTTTTCGTTCCAC
TGAGCGTCAGACCCCGTAGAAAAGATCAAAGGATCTTC
