Features (pLannotate 1.2.2; 16 found; start..end, strand, type, name):
     49..182     -  repeat_region  AAV2 ITR: inverted terminal repeat of adeno-associated virus serotype 2 inverted
   1617..1633    -  polyA_signal   hGH poly(A) signal (fragment): human growth hormone polyadenylation signal
   1933..2652    +  CDS            EGFP: the original enhanced GFP (Yang et al., 1996) mammalian codon-optimized
   2668..3256    +  misc_feature   WPRE: woodchuck hepatitis virus posttranscriptional regulatory element
   3515..3644    +  polyA_signal   SV40 poly(A) signal: SV40 polyadenylation signal
   3720..3852    +  repeat_region  AAV2 ITR (fragment): inverted terminal repeat of adeno-associated virus serotype 2 inverted
   3847..3916    +  CDS            lacZα (fragment): LacZα fragment of β-galactosidase; lacZ fragment
   3927..4330    -  CDS            M13 gene II (fragment) (sequence partly withheld): pII; II; replication
   4393..4848    -  rep_origin     f1 ori (sequence partly withheld): f1 bacteriophage origin of replication; arrow indicates direction of (+) strand synthesis
   4836..5189    -  CDS            M13 gene IV (fragment) (sequence partly withheld): pIV; IV; phage assembly
   5196..5295    -  misc_feature   bom (fragment): basis of mobility region from pBR322
   5397..5432    -  CDS            rop (fragment): Rop protein, which maintains plasmids at low copy number; rop
   5527..5631    +  promoter       AmpR promoter: bla
   5632..6492    +  CDS            AmpR: β-lactamase; bla; confers resistance to ampicillin, carbenicillin, and related antibiotics
   6663..7251    +  rep_origin     ori: high-copy-number ColE1/pMB1/pBR322/pUC origin of replication
   7434..55      +  CDS            lacI (fragment) (across the origin): lac repressor; lacI; The lac repressor binds to the lac operator to inhibit transcription in E. coli. This inhibition can be relieved by adding lactose or isopropyl-β-D-thiogalactopyranoside (IPTG).
>Addgene plasmid #190163 | pAAV/mIba1.GFP.WPRE.miR-9.T.miR-129-2-3p.T.SV40pA | analyzer sequence | sequence record 369442
GCCCAATACGCAAACCGCCTCTCCCCGCGCGTTGGCCGATTCATTAATGCAGCTGCGCGCTCGCTCGCTC
ACTGAGGCCGCCCGGGCAAAGCCCGGGCGTCGGGCGACCTTTGGTCGCCCGGCCTCAGTGAGCGAGCGAG
CGCGCAGAGAGGGAGTGGCCAACTCCATCACTAGGGGTTCCTTGTAGTTAATGATTAACCCGCCATGCTA
CTTATCTACGTAGCCATGCTCTAGACTCGAGTACTATAGGATGCATCGTGAAAACCTCGTTTCCACCAGG
AACTGAGGTTGCTGCTGGAGGAAATCTCCCATGAAGAGCTGTTAACTGGGGAACTGGTTGGATCCAGCTC
CTACAAGCTCTCCTTTAATTTCCATACACATGCCAAGCTGTGAACACCTGCACACACAGTACAAATAAAA
CAGTAGAAATGAAATGAAAATTAAAACAAAAACAGCATACTTTCTCCTTTCTACCCACATATCTCCTGCA
TCCCTGAGAGCAATTTCTTGGCCATCTTCCATAATCATGCTATTCAAACCTGCCCTCTAAGTACAGAGCT
CTGAATGGAGACCACGGGAGCAGACTTTTCATCTGTTGGCTCCCTGGGCCTAGCAGTGTACCCTGCAAAC
AGGAAACCTTCGCTCATCATTTATCACATGAATGTGGCTAGAGAACTGTCCCCACCAGACACTGAGAGCC
TCTCACAGGGCCAGAGGGTGGCTGCCTCAAAGGCAGGCGAGAGGCTGCAGTCTTCTGCAGAGTGGACAGA
TACTGCCTGCCATACAAGGGGACATAGCCTGGGGCGGGGGGCACAAGGGAAGGGGCCTGAGTGCATTGGA
GTCACAGCCCTCCCTCCCCTGGTGACCCAGTGACTGAGGGGACCAAGGCTATCCCTGGTATGAGGGGAGG
GCATTTGCATGAGTTAGACCCCTGACAGCCCATGGTGGGGACAGGAAGTAGCTCTGTCTACTGTCTCTTT
CAGTCTCACTTTCTGTTCCTCCAAAGTGTCTCTTCAAACTCTCAAATGACTTTGTAGATTCAGCCTAAGA
TCTCAAAGCAGGTGAGGCAGGAGGCTGGCACTCAAGAGCCTGACGAACACAAACCCAAGTCCTTCTGGGA
CATGTCTCCATGTGTCCCCAGTGCTCCTCTGTAGCCCCTGAGAGAGGTTTCTTTCCTTTCCAGGGCGCTA
GGCTCAGCTCACCCCATTCCTGGAGCAGCCTGCAGACTTCATCCTCTCTCTTCCATCCCGGGGAAAGTCA
GCCAGTCCTCCTCAGCTGCCTGTCTTAACCTGCATCATGAAGCCTGAGGAGATTTCAAGTAAACCCTCCC
AAGCCCCACCTCAGGATCTGGGGAAAGCCACTGTCTACCGCATCCTTGGTTTGAGACAGGTTCTTACTGT
GTTGGCCTGGCTGGGTTCCAACTCCCAGGATCCTCTAGCCTCAGCCTCTCTTAGGTGCTAGATTGCAGGC
CTAGGGTATCACGCTCGGTCCCTCAGATCCTGGTGCCTTTCCACACCTCCGGGAGCTGATCTAAGTCTTT
CTCCCACGTACAGTCTGCTTCTTTGGAGGAGCTGTGTGGAGCTAGGTGTGTTACAGGGCTGTAGCTCCAG
CCATCTGGGAGGCTGAGGCAGGATGGCTACTTCAATTCTCAAGAGCCTGGATAGGAGACCCTGCCCCCAC
CCCACCCCCAAAGTAATTTTTCAGCACATTACTTCTTCATCTCCTCTCTCAACCCGTTCTGCCTTCTCCT
GGGGTGCTGGTGTCAGCAGAAGCTGATGTGGAAGTGATGCCTGGGAGTTAGCAAGGGAATGAGTGGAAAG
GGGAAGTGTGAGAACGGTCCCAGAAGAGACTGGGGAGCTGGTGGAGAGAGGACCCAGCGGACAGACTGCC
AGCCTAAGACAACCAGCGTCTGAGGAGCCACCGGTCGCCACCATGGTGAGCAAGGGCGAGGAGCTGTTCA
CCGGGGTGGTGCCCATCCTGGTCGAGCTGGACGGCGACGTAAACGGCCACAAGTTCAGCGTGTCCGGCGA
GGGCGAGGGCGATGCCACCTACGGCAAGCTGACCCTGAAGTTCATCTGCACCACCGGCAAGCTGCCCGTG
CCCTGGCCCACCCTCGTGACCACCCTGACCTACGGCGTGCAGTGCTTCAGCCGCTACCCCGACCACATGA
AGCAGCACGACTTCTTCAAGTCCGCCATGCCCGAAGGCTACGTCCAGGAGCGCACCATCTTCTTCAAGGA
CGACGGCAACTACAAGACCCGCGCCGAGGTGAAGTTCGAGGGCGACACCCTGGTGAACCGCATCGAGCTG
AAGGGCATCGACTTCAAGGAGGACGGCAACATCCTGGGGCACAAGCTGGAGTACAACTACAACAGCCACA
ACGTCTATATCATGGCCGACAAGCAGAAGAACGGCATCAAGGTGAACTTCAAGATCCGCCACAACATCGA
GGACGGCAGCGTGCAGCTCGCCGACCACTACCAGCAGAACACCCCCATCGGCGACGGCCCCGTGCTGCTG
CCCGACAACCACTACCTGAGCACCCAGTCCGCCCTGAGCAAAGACCCCAACGAGAAGCGCGATCACATGG
TCCTGCTGGAGTTCGTGACCGCCGCCGGGATCACTCTCGGCATGGACGAGCTGTACAAGTAAAGCGGCCG
CATCGATAATCAACCTCTGGATTACAAAATTTGTGAAAGATTGACTGGTATTCTTAACTATGTTGCTCCT
TTTACGCTATGTGGATACGCTGCTTTAATGCCTTTGTATCATGCTATTGCTTCCCGTATGGCTTTCATTT
TCTCCTCCTTGTATAAATCCTGGTTGCTGTCTCTTTATGAGGAGTTGTGGCCCGTTGTCAGGCAACGTGG
CGTGGTGTGCACTGTGTTTGCTGACGCAACCCCCACTGGTTGGGGCATTGCCACCACCTGTCAGCTCCTT
TCCGGGACTTTCGCTTTCCCCCTCCCTATTGCCACGGCGGAACTCATCGCCGCCTGCCTTGCCCGCTGCT
GGACAGGGGCTCGGCTGTTGGGCACTGACAATTCCGTGGTGTTGTCGGGGAAGCTGACGTCCTTTCCATG
GCTGCTCGCCTGTGTTGCCACCTGGATTCTGCGCGGGACGTCCTTCTGCTACGTCCCTTCGGCCCTCAAT
CCAGCGGACCTTCCTTCCCGCGGCCTGCTGCCGGCTCTGCGGCCTCTTCCGCGTCTTCGCCTTCGCCCTC
AGACGAGTCGGATCTCCCTTTGGGCCGCCTCCCCGCATCGATGCCGTATACGGTACCTCATACAGCTAGA
TAACCAAAGCGATTCATACAGCTAGATAACCAAAGCAATTGTCATACAGCTAGATAACCAAAGTCACTCA
TACAGCTAGATAACCAAAGGCTAGCATGCTTTTTGGGGTAAGGGCTTCGATATGCTTTTTGGGGTAAGGG
CTTCTTAAGATGCTTTTTGGGGTAAGGGCTTTCACATGCTTTTTGGGGTAAGGGCTTGGATCCTCTAGTA
GAGTCGAGGAATTCACTTGTTTATTGCAGCTTATAATGGTTACAAATAAAGCAATAGCATCACAAATTTC
ACAAATAAAGCATTTTTTTCACTGCATTCTAGTTGTGGTTTGTCCAAACTCATCAATGTATCTTATCATG
TCTGTCGACCCCCAACGCGTTGGAGCTCTAGAGCATGGCTACGTAGATAAGTAGCATGGCGGGTTAATCA
TTAACTACAAGGAACCCCTAGTGATGGAGTTGGCCACTCCCTCTCTGCGCGCTCGCTCGCTCACTGAGGC
CGGGCGACCAAAGGTCGCCCGACGCCCGGGCTTTGCCCGGGCGGCCTCAGTGAGCGAGCGAGCGCGCAGC
TGGCGTAATAGCGAAGAGGCCCGCACCGATCGCCCTTCCCAACAGTTGCGCAGCCTGAATGGCGAATGGA
ANTTCCAACATCCAATAAATCATACAGGCAAGGCAAAGAA
[83 nt withheld, positions 3961-4043]
GGGAGAAGCCTTTATTTCAACGCAA
[44 nt withheld, positions 4069-4112]
TGAGTAATGTGTAGGT
[44 nt withheld, positions 4129-4172]
A
[69 nt withheld, positions 4174-4242]
CTACAAAGGCTATCAGGTCATTGCCTGAG
[100 nt withheld, positions 4272-4371]
A
[37 nt withheld, positions 4373-4409]
ATTTTGTTAAAATTCGCGTTAAATTTTTGTTAAATCAGCTCATTTTTTAACCAATAGGCCGAAATCGGCA
AAATCCCTTATAAATCAAAAGAATAGACCGAGATAGGGT
[37 nt withheld, positions 4519-4555]
AAAGAACGTGGACTCCAACGTCAAAGG
[49 nt withheld, positions 4583-4631]
T
[91 nt withheld, positions 4633-4723]
G
[378 nt withheld, positions 4725-5102]
G
[38 nt withheld, positions 5104-5141]
AGGAAAAACGCTCATGGAAATACCTACATTTTGACGCTCAATCGTCTGGAANTTCCTGATGCGGTATTTT
CTCCTTACGCATCTGTGCGGTATTTCACACCGCATATGGTGCACTCTCAGTACAATCTGCTCTGATGCCG
CATAGTTAAGCCAGCCCCGACACCCGCCAACACCCGCTGACGCGCCCTGACGGGCTTGTCTGCTCCCGGC
ATCCGCTTACAGACAAGCTGTGACCGTCTCCGGGAGCTGCATGTGTCAGAGGTTTTCACCGTCATCACCG
AAACGCGCGAGACGAAAGGGCCTCGTGATACGCCTATTTTTATAGGTTAATGTCATGATAATAATGGTTT
CTTAGACGTCAGGTGGCACTTTTCGGGGAAATGTGCGCGGAACCCCTATTTGTTTATTTTTCTAAATACA
TTCAAATATGTATCCGCTCATGAGACAATAACCCTGATAAATGCTTCAATAATATTGAAAAAGGAAGAGT
ATGAGTATTCAACATTTCCGTGTCGCCCTTATTCCCTTTTTTGCGGCATTTTGCCTTCCTGTTTTTGCTC
ACCCAGAAACGCTGGTGAAAGTAAAAGATGCTGAAGATCAGTTGGGTGCACGAGTGGGTTACATCGAACT
GGATCTCAACAGCGGTAAGATCCTTGAGAGTTTTCGCCCCGAAGAACGTTTTCCAATGATGAGCACTTTT
AAAGTTCTGCTATGTGGCGCGGTATTATCCCGTATTGACGCCGGGCAAGAGCAACTCGGTCGCCGCATAC
ACTATTCTCAGAATGACTTGGTTGAGTACTCACCAGTCACAGAAAAGCATCTTACGGATGGCATGACAGT
AAGAGAATTATGCAGTGCTGCCATAACCATGAGTGATAACACTGCGGCCAACTTACTTCTGACAACGATC
GGAGGACCGAAGGAGCTAACCGCTTTTTTGCACAACATGGGGGATCATGTAACTCGCCTTGATCGTTGGG
AACCGGAGCTGAATGAAGCCATACCAAACGACGAGCGTGACACCACGATGCCTGTAGCAATGGCAACAAC
GTTGCGCAAACTATTAACTGGCGAACTACTTACTCTAGCTTCCCGGCAACAATTAATAGACTGGATGGAG
GCGGATAAAGTTGCAGGACCACTTCTGCGCTCGGCCCTTCCGGCTGGCTGGTTTATTGCTGATAAATCTG
GAGCCGGTGAGCGTGGGTCTCGCGGTATCATTGCAGCACTGGGGCCAGATGGTAAGCCCTCCCGTATCGT
AGTTATCTACACGACGGGGAGTCAGGCAACTATGGATGAACGAAATAGACAGATCGCTGAGATAGGTGCC
TCACTGATTAAGCATTGGTAACTGTCAGACCAAGTTTACTCATATATACTTTAGATTGATTTAAAACTTC
ATTTTTAATTTAAAAGGATCTAGGTGAAGATCCTTTTTGATAATCTCATGACCAAAATCCCTTAACGTGA
GTTTTCGTTCCACTGAGCGTCAGACCCCGTAGAAAAGATCAAAGGATCTTCTTGAGATCCTTTTTTTCTG
CGCGTAATCTGCTGCTTGCAAACAAAAAAACCACCGCTACCAGCGGTGGTTTGTTTGCCGGATCAAGAGC
TACCAACTCTTTTTCCGAAGGTAACTGGCTTCAGCAGAGCGCAGATACCAAATACTGTCCTTCTAGTGTA
GCCGTAGTTAGGCCACCACTTCAAGAACTCTGTAGCACCGCCTACATACCTCGCTCTGCTAATCCTGTTA
CCAGTGGCTGCTGCCAGTGGCGATAAGTCGTGTCTTACCGGGTTGGACTCAAGACGATAGTTACCGGATA
AGGCGCAGCGGTCGGGCTGAACGGGGGGTTCGTGCACACAGCCCAGCTTGGAGCGAACGACCTACACCGA
ACTGAGATACCTACAGCGTGAGCTATGAGAAAGCGCCACGCTTCCCGAAGGGAGAAAGGCGGACAGGTAT
CCGGTAAGCGGCAGGGTCGGAACAGGAGAGCGCACGAGGGAGCTTCCAGGGGGAAACGCCTGGTATCTTT
ATAGTCCTGTCGGGTTTCGCCACCTCTGACTTGAGCGTCGATTTTTGTGATGCTCGTCAGGGGGGCGGAG
CCTATGGAAAAACGCCAGCAACGCGGCCTTTTTACGGTTCCTGGCCTTTTGCTGGCCTTTTGCTCACATG
TTCTTTCCTGCGTTATCCCCTGATTCTGTGGATAACCGTATTACCGCCTTTGAGTGAGCTGATACCGCTC
GCCGCAGCCGAACGACCGAGCGCAGCGAGTCAGTGAGCGAGGAAGCGGAAGAGC
