Features (pLannotate 1.2.2; 19 found; start..end, strand, type, name):
    217..274     +  repeat_region  AAV2 ITR (fragment): inverted terminal repeat of adeno-associated virus serotype 2 inverted
    434..1022    -  rep_origin     ori: high-copy-number ColE1/pMB1/pBR322/pUC origin of replication
   1193..2053    -  CDS            AmpR: β-lactamase; bla; confers resistance to ampicillin, carbenicillin, and related antibiotics
   2054..2158    -  promoter       AmpR promoter: bla
   2253..2288    +  CDS            rop (fragment): Rop protein, which maintains plasmids at low copy number; rop
   2390..2489    +  misc_feature   bom (fragment): basis of mobility region from pBR322
   2497..2900    -  CDS            M13 gene II (fragment) (sequence partly withheld): pII; II; replication
   2990..3418    -  rep_origin     f1 ori (sequence partly withheld): f1 bacteriophage origin of replication; arrow indicates direction of (+) strand synthesis
   3406..3711    -  CDS            M13 gene IV (fragment) (sequence partly withheld): pIV; IV; phage assembly
   3722..3791    -  CDS            lacZα (fragment): LacZα fragment of β-galactosidase; lacZ fragment
   3786..3918    -  repeat_region  AAV2 ITR (fragment): inverted terminal repeat of adeno-associated virus serotype 2 inverted
   3994..4123    -  polyA_signal   SV40 poly(A) signal: SV40 polyadenylation signal
   4382..4970    -  misc_feature   WPRE: woodchuck hepatitis virus posttranscriptional regulatory element
   4986..5705    -  CDS            EGFP: the original enhanced GFP (Yang et al., 1996) mammalian codon-optimized
   6005..6021    +  polyA_signal   hGH poly(A) signal (fragment): human growth hormone polyadenylation signal
   7456..7518    +  repeat_region  AAV2 ITR (fragment): inverted terminal repeat of adeno-associated virus serotype 2 inverted
   7536..7563    -  repeat_region  AAV2 ITR (fragment): inverted terminal repeat of adeno-associated virus serotype 2 inverted
   7561..7617    -  CDS            lacI (fragment): lac repressor; lacI; The lac repressor binds to the lac operator to inhibit transcription in E. coli. This inhibition can be relieved by adding lactose or isopropyl-β-D-thiogalactopyranoside (IPTG).
   7619..7752    -  rep_origin     RSF ori (fragment): Plasmids containing the RSF 1030 origin of replication can be propagated in E. coli cells that contain additional plasmids with compatible origins.
>Addgene plasmid #190163 | pAAV/mIba1.GFP.WPRE.miR-9.T.miR-129-2-3p.T.SV40pA Sequencing Result | analyzer sequence | sequence record 377203
NNNNNNNNNNNNNNNNNNNNNNNNNNNNNNNNNNNNNNNNNNNNNNNNNNNNNNNNNNNNNNNNNNNNNN
NNNNNNNNNNNNNNNNNNNNNNNNNNNNNNNNNNNAGCAACCTCAGTTCCTGGTGGAAACGAGGTTTTCA
CGATGCATCCTATAGTACTCGAGTCTAGAGCATGGCTACGTAGATAAGTAGCATGGCGGGTTAATCATTA
ACTACAAGGAACCCCTAGTGATGGAGTTGGCCACTCCCTCTCTGCGCGCTCGCTCGCTCACTGACTCGCT
GCGCTCGGTCGTTCGGCTGCGGCGAGCGGTATCAGCTCACTCAAAGGCGGTAATACGGTTATCCACAGAA
TCAGGGGATAACGCAGGAAAGAACATGTGAGCAAAAGGCCAGCAAAAGGCCAGGAACCGTAAAAAGGCCG
CGTTGCTGGCGTTTTTCCATAGGCTCCGCCCCCCTGACGAGCATCACAAAAATCGACGCTCAAGTCAGAG
GTGGCGAAACCCGACAGGACTATAAAGATACCAGGCGTTTCCCCCTGGAAGCTCCCTCGTGCGCTCTCCT
GTTCCGACCCTGCCGCTTACCGGATACCTGTCCGCCTTTCTCCCTTCGGGAAGCGTGGCGCTTTCTCATA
GCTCACGCTGTAGGTATCTCAGTTCGGTGTAGGTCGTTCGCTCCAAGCTGGGCTGTGTGCACGAACCCCC
CGTTCAGCCCGACCGCTGCGCCTTATCCGGTAACTATCGTCTTGAGTCCAACCCGGTAAGACACGACTTA
TCGCCACTGGCAGCAGCCACTGGTAACAGGATTAGCAGAGCGAGGTATGTAGGCGGTGCTACAGAGTTCT
TGAAGTGGTGGCCTAACTACGGCTACACTAGAAGAACAGTATTTGGTATCTGCGCTCTGCTGAAGCCAGT
TACCTTCGGAAAAAGAGTTGGTAGCTCTTGATCCGGCAAACAAACCACCGCTGGTAGCGGTGGTTTTTTT
GTTTGCAAGCAGCAGATTACGCGCAGAAAAAAAGGATCTCAAGAAGATCCTTTGATCTTTTCTACGGGGT
CTGACGCTCAGTGGAACGAAAACTCACGTTAAGGGATTTTGGTCATGAGATTATCAAAAAGGATCTTCAC
CTAGATCCTTTTAAATTAAAAATGAAGTTTTAAATCAATCTAAAGTATATATGAGTAAACTTGGTCTGAC
AGTTACCAATGCTTAATCAGTGAGGCACCTATCTCAGCGATCTGTCTATTTCGTTCATCCATAGTTGCCT
GACTCCCCGTCGTGTAGATAACTACGATACGGGAGGGCTTACCATCTGGCCCCAGTGCTGCAATGATACC
GCGAGACCCACGCTCACCGGCTCCAGATTTATCAGCAATAAACCAGCCAGCCGGAAGGGCCGAGCGCAGA
AGTGGTCCTGCAACTTTATCCGCCTCCATCCAGTCTATTAATTGTTGCCGGGAAGCTAGAGTAAGTAGTT
CGCCAGTTAATAGTTTGCGCAACGTTGTTGCCATTGCTACAGGCATCGTGGTGTCACGCTCGTCGTTTGG
TATGGCTTCATTCAGCTCCGGTTCCCAACGATCAAGGCGAGTTACATGATCCCCCATGTTGTGCAAAAAA
GCGGTTAGCTCCTTCGGTCCTCCGATCGTTGTCAGAAGTAAGTTGGCCGCAGTGTTATCACTCATGGTTA
TGGCAGCACTGCATAATTCTCTTACTGTCATGCCATCCGTAAGATGCTTTTCTGTGACTGGTGAGTACTC
AACCAAGTCATTCTGAGAATAGTGTATGCGGCGACCGAGTTGCTCTTGCCCGGCGTCAATACGGGATAAT
ACCGCGCCACATAGCAGAACTTTAAAAGTGCTCATCATTGGAAAACGTTCTTCGGGGCGAAAACTCTCAA
GGATCTTACCGCTGTTGAGATCCAGTTCGATGTAACCCACTCGTGCACCCAACTGATCTTCAGCATCTTT
TACTTTCACCAGCGTTTCTGGGTGAGCAAAAACAGGAAGGCAAAATGCCGCAAAAAAGGGAATAAGGGCG
ACACGGAAATGTTGAATACTCATACTCTTCCTTTTTCAATATTATTGAAGCATTTATCAGGGTTATTGTC
TCATGAGCGGATACATATTTGAATGTATTTAGAAAAATAAACAAATAGGGGTTCCGCGCACATTTCCCCG
AAAAGTGCCACCTGACGTCTAAGAAACCATTATTATCATGACATTAACCTATAAAAATAGGCGTATCACG
AGGCCCTTTCGTCTCGCGCGTTTCGGTGATGACGGTGAAAACCTCTGACACATGCAGCTCCCGGAGACGG
TCACAGCTTGTCTGTAAGCGGATGCCGGGAGCAGACAAGCCCGTCAGGGCGCGTCAGCGGGTGTTGGCGG
GTGTCGGGGCTGGCTTAACTATGCGGCATCAGAGCAGATTGTACTGAGAGTGCACCATATGCGGTGTGAA
ATACCGCACAGATGCGTAAGGAGAAAATACCGCATCAGGCGATTCCAACATCCAATAAATCATACAGGCA
AGGCAAAGAA
[83 nt withheld, positions 2531-2613]
GGGAGAAGCCTTTATTTCAACGCAA
[44 nt withheld, positions 2639-2682]
TGAGTAATGTGTAGGT
[44 nt withheld, positions 2699-2742]
A
[69 nt withheld, positions 2744-2812]
CTACAAAGGCTATCAGGTCATTGCCTGAG
[100 nt withheld, positions 2842-2941]
AGATTGTATAAGCAAATATTTAAATTGTAAGCGTTAATATTTTGTTAAAATTCGCGTTAAATTTTTGTTA
AATCAGCTCATTTTTTAACCAATAGGCCGAAATCGGCAAAATCCCTTATAAATCAAAAGAATAGACCGAG
ATAGGGT
[37 nt withheld, positions 3089-3125]
AAAGAACGTGGACTCCAACGTCAAAGG
[49 nt withheld, positions 3153-3201]
T
[91 nt withheld, positions 3203-3293]
G
[378 nt withheld, positions 3295-3672]
G
[38 nt withheld, positions 3674-3711]
GGAATCGCCATTCGCCATTCAGGCTGCGCAACTGTTGGGAAGGGCGATCGGTGCGGGCCTCTTCGCTATT
ACGCCAGCTGCGCGCTCGCTCGCTCACTGAGGCCGCCCGGGCAAAGCCCGGGCGTCGGGCGACCTTTGGT
CGCCCGGCCTCAGTGAGCGAGCGAGCGCGCAGAGAGGGAGTGGCCAACTCCATCACTAGGGGTTCCTTGT
AGTTAATGATTAACCCGCCATGCTACTTATCTACGTAGCCATGCTCTAGAGCTCCAACGCGTTGGGGGTC
GACAGACATGATAAGATACATTGATGAGTTTGGACAAACCACAACTAGAATGCAGTGAAAAAAATGCTTT
ATTTGTGAAATTTGTGATGCTATTGCTTTATTTGTAACCATTATAAGCTGCAATAAACAAGTGAATTCCT
CGACTCTACTAGAGGATCCAAGCCCTTACCCCAAAAAGCATGTGAAAGCCCTTACCCCAAAAAGCATCTT
AAGAAGCCCTTACCCCAAAAAGCATATCGAAGCCCTTACCCCAAAAAGCATGCTAGCCTTTGGTTATCTA
GCTGTATGAGTGACTTTGGTTATCTAGCTGTATGACAATTGCTTTGGTTATCTAGCTGTATGAATCGCTT
TGGTTATCTAGCTGTATGAGGTACCGTATACGGCATCGATGCGGGGAGGCGGCCCAAAGGGAGATCCGAC
TCGTCTGAGGGCGAAGGCGAAGACGCGGAAGAGGCCGCAGAGCCGGCAGCAGGCCGCGGGAAGGAAGGTC
CGCTGGATTGAGGGCCGAAGGGACGTAGCAGAAGGACGTCCCGCGCAGAATCCAGGTGGCAACACAGGCG
AGCAGCCATGGAAAGGACGTCAGCTTCCCCGACAACACCACGGAATTGTCAGTGCCCAACAGCCGAGCCC
CTGTCCAGCAGCGGGCAAGGCAGGCGGCGATGAGTTCCGCCGTGGCAATAGGGAGGGGGAAAGCGAAAGT
CCCGGAAAGGAGCTGACAGGTGGTGGCAATGCCCCAACCAGTGGGGGTTGCGTCAGCAAACACAGTGCAC
ACCACGCCACGTTGCCTGACAACGGGCCACAACTCCTCATAAAGAGACAGCAACCAGGATTTATACAAGG
AGGAGAAAATGAAAGCCATACGGGAAGCAATAGCATGATACAAAGGCATTAAAGCAGCGTATCCACATAG
CGTAAAAGGAGCAACATAGTTAAGAATACCAGTCAATCTTTCACAAATTTTGTAATCCAGAGGTTGATTA
TCGATGCGGCCGCTTTACTTGTACAGCTCGTCCATGCCGAGAGTGATCCCGGCGGCGGTCACGAACTCCA
GCAGGACCATGTGATCGCGCTTCTCGTTGGGGTCTTTGCTCAGGGCGGACTGGGTGCTCAGGTAGTGGTT
GTCGGGCAGCAGCACGGGGCCGTCGCCGATGGGGGTGTTCTGCTGGTAGTGGTCGGCGAGCTGCACGCTG
CCGTCCTCGATGTTGTGGCGGATCTTGAAGTTCACCTTGATGCCGTTCTTCTGCTTGTCGGCCATGATAT
AGACGTTGTGGCTGTTGTAGTTGTACTCCAGCTTGTGCCCCAGGATGTTGCCGTCCTCCTTGAAGTCGAT
GCCCTTCAGCTCGATGCGGTTCACCAGGGTGTCGCCCTCGAACTTCACCTCGGCGCGGGTCTTGTAGTTG
CCGTCGTCCTTGAAGAAGATGGTGCGCTCCTGGACGTAGCCTTCGGGCATGGCGGACTTGAAGAAGTCGT
GCTGCTTCATGTGGTCGGGGTAGCGGCTGAAGCACTGCACGCCGTAGGTCAGGGTGGTCACGAGGGTGGG
CCAGGGCACGGGCAGCTTGCCGGTGGTGCAGATGAACTTCAGGGTCAGCTTGCCGTAGGTGGCATCGCCC
TCGCCCTCGCCGGACACGCTGAACTTGTGGCCGTTTACGTCGCCGTCCAGCTCGACCAGGATGGGCACCA
CCCCGGTGAACAGCTCCTCGCCCTTGCTCACCATGGTGGCGACCGGTGGCTCCTCAGACGCTGGTTGTCT
TAGGCTGGCAGTCTGTCCGCTGGGTCCTCTCTCCACCAGCTCCCCAGTCTCTTCTGGGACCGTTCTCACA
CTTCCCCTTTCCACTCATTCCCTTGCTAACTCCCAGGCATCACTTCCACATCAGCTTCTGCTGACACCAG
CACCCCAGGAGAAGGCAGAACGGGTTGAGAGAGGAGATGAAGAAGTAATGTGCTGAAAAATTACTTTGGG
GGTGGGGTGGGGGCAGGGTCTCCTATCCAGGCTCTTGAGAATTGAAGTAGCCATCCTGCCTCAGCCTCCC
AGATGGCTGGAGCTACAGCCCTGTAACACACCTAGCTCCACACAGCTCCTCCAAAGAAGCAGACTGTACG
TGGGAGAAAGACTTAGATCAGCTCCCGGAGGTGTGGAAAGGCACCAGGATCTGAGGGACCGAGCGTGATA
CCCTAGGCCTGCAATCTAGCACCTAAGAGAGGCTGAGGCTAGAGGATCCTGGGAGTTGGAACCCAGCCAG
GCCAACACAGTAAGAACCTGTCTCAAACCAAGGATGCGGTAGACAGTGGCTTTCCCCAGATCCTGAGGTG
GGGCTTGGGAGGGTTTACTTGAAATCTCCTCAGGCTTCATGATGCAGGTTAAGACAGGCAGCTGAGGAGG
ACTGGCTGACTTTCCCCGGGATGGAAGAGAGAGGATGAAGTCTGCAGGCTGCTCCAGGAATGGGGTGAGC
TGAGCCTAGCGCCCTGGAAAGGAAAGAAACCTCTCTCAGGGGCTACAGAGGAGCACTGGGGACACATGGA
GACATGTCCCAGAAGGACTTGGGTTTGTGTTCGTCAGGCTCTTGAGTGCCAGCCTCCTGCCTCACCTGCT
TTGAGATCTTAGGCTGAATCTACAAAGTCATTTGAGAGTTTGAAGAGACACTTTGGAGGAACAGAAAGTG
AGACTGAAAGAGACAGTAGACAGAGCTACTTCCTGTCCCCACCATGGGCTGTCAGGGGTCTAACTCATGC
AAATGCCCTCCCCTCATACCAGGGATAGCCTTGGTCCCCTCAGTCACTGGGTCACCAGGGGAGGGAGGGC
TGTGACTCCAATGCACTCAGGCCCCTTCCCTTGTGCCCCCCGCCCCAGGCTATGTCCCCTTGTATGGCAG
GCAGTATCTGTCCACTCTGCAGAAGACTGCAGCCTCTCGCCTGCCTTTGAGGCAGCCACCCTCTGGCCCT
GTGAGAGGCTCTCAGTGTCTGGTGGGGACAGTTCTCTAGCCACATTCATGTGATAAATGATGAGCGAAGG
TTTCCTGTTTGCAGGGTACACTGCTAGGCCCAGGGAGCCAACAGATGAAAAGTCTGCTCCCGTGGTCTCC
ATTCAGAGCTCTGTACTTAGAGGGCAGGTTTGAATAGCATGATTATGGAAGATGGCCAAGAAATTGCTCT
CAGGGATGCAGGAGATATGTGGGTAGAAAGGAGAAAGTATGCTGTTTTTGTTTTAATTTTCATTTCATTT
CTACTGTTTTATTTGTACTGTGTGTGCAGGTGTTCACAGCTTGGCATGTGTATGGAAATTAAAGGAGAGC
TTGTAGGAGCTGGATCCAACCAGTTCCCCAGTTAACAGCTCTTCATGGGAGATTTCCTCCAGCAGCAACC
TCAGTTCCTGGTGGAAACGAGGTTTTCACGATGCATCCTATAGTACTCGAGTCTAGAGCATGGCTACGTA
GATAAGTAGCATGGCGGGTTAATCATTAACTACAAGGAACCCCTAGTGATGGAGTTGGCCACTCCCTCTC
TGCGCGCTCGCTCGCTCACTGAGGCCGCCCGGGCTTTGCCCGGGCGGCCTCAGTGAGCGAGCGAGCGCGC
AGCTGCATTAATGAATCGGCCAACGCGCGGGGAGAGGCGGTTTGCGTATTGGGCGCTCTTCCGCTTCCTC
GCTCACTGACTCGCTGCGCTCGGTCGTTCGGCTGCGGCGAGCGGTATCAGCTCACTCAAAGGCGGTAATA
CGGTTATCCACAGAATCAGGGGATAACGCAGGAAAGAACATGTGAGCAAAAGGCCAGCAAAAGGCCAGGA
ACNNNNNNNNNNNNNNNNNNNNNNNN
