Features (pLannotate 1.2.2; 19 found; start..end, strand, type, name):
    217..274     +  repeat_region  AAV2 ITR (fragment): inverted terminal repeat of adeno-associated virus serotype 2 inverted
    434..1022    -  rep_origin     ori: high-copy-number ColE1/pMB1/pBR322/pUC origin of replication
   1193..2053    -  CDS            AmpR: β-lactamase; bla; confers resistance to ampicillin, carbenicillin, and related antibiotics
   2054..2158    -  promoter       AmpR promoter: bla
   2253..2288    +  CDS            rop (fragment): Rop protein, which maintains plasmids at low copy number; rop
   2390..2489    +  misc_feature   bom (fragment): basis of mobility region from pBR322
   2497..2900    -  CDS            M13 gene II (fragment) (sequence partly withheld): pII; II; replication
   2990..3418    -  rep_origin     f1 ori (sequence partly withheld): f1 bacteriophage origin of replication; arrow indicates direction of (+) strand synthesis
   3406..3711    -  CDS            M13 gene IV (fragment) (sequence partly withheld): pIV; IV; phage assembly
   3722..3791    -  CDS            lacZα (fragment): LacZα fragment of β-galactosidase; lacZ fragment
   3786..3918    -  repeat_region  AAV2 ITR (fragment): inverted terminal repeat of adeno-associated virus serotype 2 inverted
   3994..4123    -  polyA_signal   SV40 poly(A) signal: SV40 polyadenylation signal
   4382..4970    -  misc_feature   WPRE: woodchuck hepatitis virus posttranscriptional regulatory element
   4986..5705    -  CDS            EGFP: the original enhanced GFP (Yang et al., 1996) mammalian codon-optimized
   6005..6021    +  polyA_signal   hGH poly(A) signal (fragment): human growth hormone polyadenylation signal
   7456..7518    +  repeat_region  AAV2 ITR (fragment): inverted terminal repeat of adeno-associated virus serotype 2 inverted
   7536..7563    -  repeat_region  AAV2 ITR (fragment): inverted terminal repeat of adeno-associated virus serotype 2 inverted
   7561..7617    -  CDS            lacI (fragment): lac repressor; lacI; The lac repressor binds to the lac operator to inhibit transcription in E. coli. This inhibition can be relieved by adding lactose or isopropyl-β-D-thiogalactopyranoside (IPTG).
   7619..7752    -  rep_origin     RSF ori (fragment): Plasmids containing the RSF 1030 origin of replication can be propagated in E. coli cells that contain additional plasmids with compatible origins.
>Addgene plasmid #190163 | pAAV/mIba1.GFP.WPRE.miR-9.T.miR-129-2-3p.T.SV40pA Sequencing Result | analyzer sequence | sequence record 457470
KTTTTCCATAGGCTCCSCCSYSYWKRSRAATTAAAGGAGAGCTTGTAGGAGCTGGATCCAACCAGTTCCC
CAGTTAACAGCTCTTCATGGGAGATTTCCTCCAGCAGCAACCTCAGTTCCTGGTGGAAACGAGGTTTTCA
CGATGCATCCTATAGTACTCGAGTCTAGAGCATGGCTACGTAGATAAGTAGCATGGCGGGTTAATCATTA
ACTACAAGGAACCCCTAGTGATGGAGTTGGCCACTCCCTCTCTGCGCGCTCGCTCGCTCACTGACTCGCT
GCGCTCGGTCGTTCGGCTGCGGCGAGCGGTATCAGCTCACTCAAAGGCGGTAATACGGTTATCCACAGAA
TCAGGGGATAACGCAGGAAAGAACATGTGAGCAAAAGGCCAGCAAAAGGCCAGGAACCGTAAAAAGGCCG
CGTTGCTGGCGTTTTTCCATAGGCTCCGCCCCCCTGACGAGCATCACAAAAATCGACGCTCAAGTCAGAG
GTGGCGAAACCCGACAGGACTATAAAGATACCAGGCGTTTCCCCCTGGAAGCTCCCTCGTGCGCTCTCCT
GTTCCGACCCTGCCGCTTACCGGATACCTGTCCGCCTTTCTCCCTTCGGGAAGCGTGGCGCTTTCTCATA
GCTCACGCTGTAGGTATCTCAGTTCGGTGTAGGTCGTTCGCTCCAAGCTGGGCTGTGTGCACGAACCCCC
CGTTCAGCCCGACCGCTGCGCCTTATCCGGTAACTATCGTCTTGAGTCCAACCCGGTAAGACACGACTTA
TCGCCACTGGCAGCAGCCACTGGTAACAGGATTAGCAGAGCGAGGTATGTAGGCGGTGCTACAGAGTTCT
TGAAGTGGTGGCCTAACTACGGCTACACTAGAAGAACAGTATTTGGTATCTGCGCTCTGCTGAAGCCAGT
TACCTTCGGAAAAAGAGTTGGTAGCTCTTGATCCGGCAAACAAACCACCGCTGGTAGCGGTGGTTTTTTT
GTTTGCAAGCAGCAGATTACGCGCAGAAAAAAAGGATCTCAAGAAGATCCTTTGATCTTTTCTACGGGGT
CTGACGCTCAGTGGAACGAAAACTCACGTTAAGGGATTTTGGTCATGAGATTATCAAAAAGGATCTTCAC
CTAGATCCTTTTAAATTAAAAATGAAGTTTTAAATCAATCTAAAGTATATATGAGTAAACTTGGTCTGAC
AGTTACCAATGCTTAATCAGTGAGGCACCTATCTCAGCGATCTGTCTATTTCGTTCATCCATAGTTGCCT
GACTCCCCGTCGTGTAGATAACTACGATACGGGAGGGCTTACCATCTGGCCCCAGTGCTGCAATGATACC
GCGAGACCCACGCTCACCGGCTCCAGATTTATCAGCAATAAACCAGCCAGCCGGAAGGGCCGAGCGCAGA
AGTGGTCCTGCAACTTTATCCGCCTCCATCCAGTCTATTAATTGTTGCCGGGAAGCTAGAGTAAGTAGTT
CGCCAGTTAATAGTTTGCGCAACGTTGTTGCCATTGCTACAGGCATCGTGGTGTCACGCTCGTCGTTTGG
TATGGCTTCATTCAGCTCCGGTTCCCAACGATCAAGGCGAGTTACATGATCCCCCATGTTGTGCAAAAAA
GCGGTTAGCTCCTTCGGTCCTCCGATCGTTGTCAGAAGTAAGTTGGCCGCAGTGTTATCACTCATGGTTA
TGGCAGCACTGCATAATTCTCTTACTGTCATGCCATCCGTAAGATGCTTTTCTGTGACTGGTGAGTACTC
AACCAAGTCATTCTGAGAATAGTGTATGCGGCGACCGAGTTGCTCTTGCCCGGCGTCAATACGGGATAAT
ACCGCGCCACATAGCAGAACTTTAAAAGTGCTCATCATTGGAAAACGTTCTTCGGGGCGAAAACTCTCAA
GGATCTTACCGCTGTTGAGATCCAGTTCGATGTAACCCACTCGTGCACCCAACTGATCTTCAGCATCTTT
TACTTTCACCAGCGTTTCTGGGTGAGCAAAAACAGGAAGGCAAAATGCCGCAAAAAAGGGAATAAGGGCG
ACACGGAAATGTTGAATACTCATACTCTTCCTTTTTCAATATTATTGAAGCATTTATCAGGGTTATTGTC
TCATGAGCGGATACATATTTGAATGTATTTAGAAAAATAAACAAATAGGGGTTCCGCGCACATTTCCCCG
AAAAGTGCCACCTGACGTCTAAGAAACCATTATTATCATGACATTAACCTATAAAAATAGGCGTATCACG
AGGCCCTTTCGTCTCGCGCGTTTCGGTGATGACGGTGAAAACCTCTGACACATGCAGCTCCCGGAGACGG
TCACAGCTTGTCTGTAAGCGGATGCCGGGAGCAGACAAGCCCGTCAGGGCGCGTCAGCGGGTGTTGGCGG
GTGTCGGGGCTGGCTTAACTATGCGGCATCAGAGCAGATTGTACTGAGAGTGCACCATATGCGGTGTGAA
ATACCGCACAGATGCGTAAGGAGAAAATACCGCATCAGGCGATTCCAACATCCAATAAATCATACAGGCA
AGGCAAAGAA
[83 nt withheld, positions 2531-2613]
GGGAGAAGCCTTTATTTCAACGCAA
[44 nt withheld, positions 2639-2682]
TGAGTAATGTGTAGGT
[44 nt withheld, positions 2699-2742]
A
[69 nt withheld, positions 2744-2812]
CTACAAAGGCTATCAGGTCATTGCCTGAG
[100 nt withheld, positions 2842-2941]
AGATTGTATAAGCAAATATTTAAATTGTAAGCGTTAATATTTTGTTAAAATTCGCGTTAAATTTTTGTTA
AATCAGCTCATTTTTTAACCAATAGGCCGAAATCGGCAAAATCCCTTATAAATCAAAAGAATAGACCGAG
ATAGGGT
[37 nt withheld, positions 3089-3125]
AAAGAACGTGGACTCCAACGTCAAAGG
[49 nt withheld, positions 3153-3201]
T
[91 nt withheld, positions 3203-3293]
G
[378 nt withheld, positions 3295-3672]
G
[38 nt withheld, positions 3674-3711]
GGAATCGCCATTCGCCATTCAGGCTGCGCAACTGTTGGGAAGGGCGATCGGTGCGGGCCTCTTCGCTATT
ACGCCAGCTGCGCGCTCGCTCGCTCACTGAGGCCGCCCGGGCAAAGCCCGGGCGTCGGGCGACCTTTGGT
CGCCCGGCCTCAGTGAGCGAGCGAGCGCGCAGAGAGGGAGTGGCCAACTCCATCACTAGGGGTTCCTTGT
AGTTAATGATTAACCCGCCATGCTACTTATCTACGTAGCCATGCTCTAGAGCTCCAACGCGTTGGGGGTC
GACAGACATGATAAGATACATTGATGAGTTTGGACAAACCACAACTAGAATGCAGTGAAAAAAATGCTTT
ATTTGTGAAATTTGTGATGCTATTGCTTTATTTGTAACCATTATAAGCTGCAATAAACAAGTGAATTCCT
CGACTCTACTAGAGGATCCAAGCCCTTACCCCAAAAAGCATGTGAAAGCCCTTACCCCAAAAAGCATCTT
AAGAAGCCCTTACCCCAAAAAGCATATCGAAGCCCTTACCCCAAAAAGCATGCTAGCCTTTGGTTATCTA
GCTGTATGAGTGACTTTGGTTATCTAGCTGTATGACAATTGCTTTGGTTATCTAGCTGTATGAATCGCTT
TGGTTATCTAGCTGTATGAGGTACCGTATACGGCATCGATGCGGGGAGGCGGCCCAAAGGGAGATCCGAC
TCGTCTGAGGGCGAAGGCGAAGACGCGGAAGAGGCCGCAGAGCCGGCAGCAGGCCGCGGGAAGGAAGGTC
CGCTGGATTGAGGGCCGAAGGGACGTAGCAGAAGGACGTCCCGCGCAGAATCCAGGTGGCAACACAGGCG
AGCAGCCATGGAAAGGACGTCAGCTTCCCCGACAACACCACGGAATTGTCAGTGCCCAACAGCCGAGCCC
CTGTCCAGCAGCGGGCAAGGCAGGCGGCGATGAGTTCCGCCGTGGCAATAGGGAGGGGGAAAGCGAAAGT
CCCGGAAAGGAGCTGACAGGTGGTGGCAATGCCCCAACCAGTGGGGGTTGCGTCAGCAAACACAGTGCAC
ACCACGCCACGTTGCCTGACAACGGGCCACAACTCCTCATAAAGAGACAGCAACCAGGATTTATACAAGG
AGGAGAAAATGAAAGCCATACGGGAAGCAATAGCATGATACAAAGGCATTAAAGCAGCGTATCCACATAG
CGTAAAAGGAGCAACATAGTTAAGAATACCAGTCAATCTTTCACAAATTTTGTAATCCAGAGGTTGATTA
TCGATGCGGCCGCTTTACTTGTACAGCTCGTCCATGCCGAGAGTGATCCCGGCGGCGGTCACGAACTCCA
GCAGGACCATGTGATCGCGCTTCTCGTTGGGGTCTTTGCTCAGGGCGGACTGGGTGCTCAGGTAGTGGTT
GTCGGGCAGCAGCACGGGGCCGTCGCCGATGGGGGTGTTCTGCTGGTAGTGGTCGGCGAGCTGCACGCTG
CCGTCCTCGATGTTGTGGCGGATCTTGAAGTTCACCTTGATGCCGTTCTTCTGCTTGTCGGCCATGATAT
AGACGTTGTGGCTGTTGTAGTTGTACTCCAGCTTGTGCCCCAGGATGTTGCCGTCCTCCTTGAAGTCGAT
GCCCTTCAGCTCGATGCGGTTCACCAGGGTGTCGCCCTCGAACTTCACCTCGGCGCGGGTCTTGTAGTTG
CCGTCGTCCTTGAAGAAGATGGTGCGCTCCTGGACGTAGCCTTCGGGCATGGCGGACTTGAAGAAGTCGT
GCTGCTTCATGTGGTCGGGGTAGCGGCTGAAGCACTGCACGCCGTAGGTCAGGGTGGTCACGAGGGTGGG
CCAGGGCACGGGCAGCTTGCCGGTGGTGCAGATGAACTTCAGGGTCAGCTTGCCGTAGGTGGCATCGCCC
TCGCCCTCGCCGGACACGCTGAACTTGTGGCCGTTTACGTCGCCGTCCAGCTCGACCAGGATGGGCACCA
CCCCGGTGAACAGCTCCTCGCCCTTGCTCACCATGGTGGCGACCGGTGGCTCCTCAGACGCTGGTTGTCT
TAGGCTGGCAGTCTGTCCGCTGGGTCCTCTCTCCACCAGCTCCCCAGTCTCTTCTGGGACCGTTCTCACA
CTTCCCCTTTCCACTCATTCCCTTGCTAACTCCCAGGCATCACTTCCACATCAGCTTCTGCTGACACCAG
CACCCCAGGAGAAGGCAGAACGGGTTGAGAGAGGAGATGAAGAAGTAATGTGCTGAAAAATTACTTTGGG
GGTGGGGTGGGGGCAGGGTCTCCTATCCAGGCTCTTGAGAATTGAAGTAGCCATCCTGCCTCAGCCTCCC
AGATGGCTGGAGCTACAGCCCTGTAACACACCTAGCTCCACACAGCTCCTCCAAAGAAGCAGACTGTACG
TGGGAGAAAGACTTAGATCAGCTCCCGGAGGTGTGGAAAGGCACCAGGATCTGAGGGACCGAGCGTGATA
CCCTAGGCCTGCAATCTAGCACCTAAGAGAGGCTGAGGCTAGAGGATCCTGGGAGTTGGAACCCAGCCAG
GCCAACACAGTAAGAACCTGTCTCAAACCAAGGATGCGGTAGACAGTGGCTTTCCCCAGATCCTGAGGTG
GGGCTTGGGAGGGTTTACTTGAAATCTCCTCAGGCTTCATGATGCAGGTTAAGACAGGCAGCTGAGGAGG
ACTGGCTGACTTTCCCCGGGATGGAAGAGAGAGGATGAAGTCTGCAGGCTGCTCCAGGAATGGGGTGAGC
TGAGCCTAGCGCCCTGGAAAGGAAAGAAACCTCTCTCAGGGGCTACAGAGGAGCACTGGGGACACATGGA
GACATGTCCCAGAAGGACTTGGGTTTGTGTTCGTCAGGCTCTTGAGTGCCAGCCTCCTGCCTCACCTGCT
TTGAGATCTTAGGCTGAATCTACAAAGTCATTTGAGAGTTTGAAGAGACACTTTGGAGGAACAGAAAGTG
AGACTGAAAGAGACAGTAGACAGAGCTACTTCCTGTCCCCACCATGGGCTGTCAGGGGTCTAACTCATGC
AAATGCCCTCCCCTCATACCAGGGATAGCCTTGGTCCCCTCAGTCACTGGGTCACCAGGGGAGGGAGGGC
TGTGACTCCAATGCACTCAGGCCCCTTCCCTTGTGCCCCCCGCCCCAGGCTATGTCCCCTTGTATGGCAG
GCAGTATCTGTCCACTCTGCAGAAGACTGCAGCCTCTCGCCTGCCTTTGAGGCAGCCACCCTCTGGCCCT
GTGAGAGGCTCTCAGTGTCTGGTGGGGACAGTTCTCTAGCCACATTCATGTGATAAATGATGAGCGAAGG
TTTCCTGTTTGCAGGGTACACTGCTAGGCCCAGGGAGCCAACAGATGAAAAGTCTGCTCCCGTGGTCTCC
ATTCAGAGCTCTGTACTTAGAGGGCAGGTTTGAATAGCATGATTATGGAAGATGGCCAAGAAATTGCTCT
CAGGGATGCAGGAGATATGTGGGTAGAAAGGAGAAAGTATGCTGTTTTTGTTTTAATTTTCATTTCATTT
CTACTGTTTTATTTGTACTGTGTGTGCAGGTGTTCACAGCTTGGCATGTGTATGGAAATTAAAGGAGAGC
TTGTAGGAGCTGGATCCAACCAGTTCCCCAGTTAACAGCTCTTCATGGGAGATTTCCTCCAGCAGCAACC
TCAGTTCCTGGTGGAAACGAGGTTTTCACGATGCATCCTATAGTACTCGAGTCTAGAGCATGGCTACGTA
GATAAGTAGCATGGCGGGTTAATCATTAACTACAAGGAACCCCTAGTGATGGAGTTGGCCACTCCCTCTC
TGCGCGCTCGCTCGCTCACTGAGGCCGCCCGGGCTTTGCCCGGGCGGCCTCAGTGAGCGAGCGAGCGCGC
AGCTGCATTAATGAATCGGCCAACGCGCGGGGAGAGGCGGTTTGCGTATTGGGCGCTCTTCCGCTTCCTC
GCTCACTGACTCGCTGCGCTCGGTCGTTCGGCTGCGGCGAGCGGTATCAGCTCACTCAAAGGCGGTAATA
CGGTTATCCACAGAATCAGGGGATAACGCAGGAAAGAACATGTGAGCAAAAGGCCAGCAAAAGGCCAGGA
ACCGTAAAAAGGCCGCGTTGCTGGCG
