>Addgene plasmid #190163 | pAAV/mIba1.GFP.WPRE.miR-9.T.miR-129-2-3p.T.SV40pA | addgene partial sequence | sequence record 378011 | pBbC6c-R 5'-ATTACCGCCTTTGAGTGAGC-3'
NNNNNNNNNNNNNCGACCGANCGCAGCGAGTCAGTGAGCGAGGAAGCGGAAGAGCGCCCAATACGCAAAC
CGCCTCTCCCCGCGCGTTGGCCGATTCATTAATGCAGCTGCGCGCTCTTATCTACNTAGCCATGCTCTAC
ACTCGAGTACTATAGGATGCATCGTGAAAACCTCGTTTCCACCAGGAACTGAGGTTGCTGCTGGAGGAAA
TCTCCCATGAAGAGCTGTTAACTGGGGAACTGGTTGGATCCAGCTCCTACAAGCTCTCCTTTAATTTCCA
TACACATGCCAAGCTGTGAACACCTGCACACACAGTACAAATAAAACAGTAGAAATGAAATGAAAATTAA
AACAAAAACAGCATACTTTCTCCTTTCTACCCACATATCTCCTGCATCCCTGAGAGCAATTTCTTGGCCA
TCTTCCATAATCATGCTATTCAAACCTGCCCTCTAAGTACAGAGCTCTGAATGGAGACCACGGGAGCAGA
CTTTTCATCTGTTGGCTCCCTGGGCCTAGCAGTGTACCCTGCAAACAGGAAACCTTCGCTCATCATTTAT
CACATGAATGTGGCTAGAGAACTGTCCCCACCAGACACTGAGAGCCTCTCACAGGGCCAGAGGGTGGCTG
CCTCAAAGGCAGGCGAGAGGCTGCAGTCTTCTGCAGAGTGGACAGATACTGCCTGCCATACAAGGGGACA
TAGCCTGGGGCGGGGGGCACAAGGGAAGGGGCCTGAGTGCATTGGAGTCACAGCCCTCCCTCCCCTGGTG
ACCCAGTGACTGANNGGACCAAGGCTATCCCTGGTATGNNGGAGGGCATTTGCATGAGTTAGACCCCTGA
CAGCCCATGGTGGGGACAGGAAGTANCTCTGTCTACTGTCTCTTTCAGTCTCACTTTCTGTTCCTCCAAA
GTGTCTCTTCAANCTCTCAAATGACTTTGTAGANTCAGCCTAAGNTCTCAAAGCANGTGAGGCAGGNNCT
GGCACTC
